>Addgene plasmid #68780 | pBW121-SS-311 | depositor full sequence | sequence record 121046 | old full plasmid sequence
GTCGACATTGATTATTGACTAGTTATTAATAGTAATCAATTACGGGGTCATTAGTTCATAGCCCATATAT
GGAGTTCCGCGTTACATAACTTACGGTAAATGGCCCGCCTGGCTGACCGCCCAACGACCCCCGCCCATTG
ACGTCAATAATGACGTATGTTCCCATAGTAACGCCAATAGGGACTTTCCATTGACGTCAATGGGTGGACT
ATTTACGGTAAACTGCCCACTTGGCAGTACATCAAGTGTATCATATGCCAAGTACGCCCCCTATTGACGT
CAATGACGGTAAATGGCCCGCCTGGCATTATGCCCAGTACATGACCTTATGGGACTTTCCTACTTGGCAG
TACATCTACGTATTAGTCATCGCTATTACCATGGGTCGAGGTGAGCCCCACGTTCTGCTTCACTCTCCCC
ATCTCCCCCCCCTCCCCACCCCCAATTTTGTATTTATTTATTTTTTAATTATTTTGTGCAGCGATGGGGG
CGGGGGGGGGGGGGGCGCGCGCCAGGCGGGGCGGGGCGGGGCGAGGGGCGGGGCGGGGCGAGGCGGAGAG
GTGCGGCGGCAGCCAATCAGAGCGGCGCGCTCCGAAAGTTTCCTTTTATGGCGAGGCGGCGGCGGCGGCG
GCCCTATAAAAAGCGAAGCGCGCGGCGGGCGGGAGTCGCTGCGTTGCCTTCGCCCCGTGCCCCGCTCCGC
GCCGCCTCGCGCCGCCCGCCCCGGCTCTGACTGACCGCGTTACTCCCACAGGTGAGCGGGCGGGACGGCC
CTTCTCCTCCGGGCTGTAATTAGCGCTTGGTTTAATGACGGCTCGTTTCTTTTCTGTGGCTGCGTGAAAG
CCTTAAAGGGCTCCGGGAGGGCCCTTTGTGCGGGGGGGAGCGGCTCGGGGGGTGCGTGCGTGTGTGTGTG
CGTGGGGAGCGCCGCGTGCGGCCCGCGCTGCCCGGCGGCTGTGAGCGCTGCGGGCGCGGCGCGGGGCTTT
GTGCGCTCCGCGTGTGCGCGAGGGGAGCGCGGCCGGGGGCGGTGCCCCGCGGTGCGGGGGGGCTGCGAGG
GGAACAAAGGCTGCGTGCGGGGTGTGTGCGTGGGGGGGTGAGCAGGGGGTGTGGGCGCGGCGGTCGGGCT
GTAACCCCCCCCTGCACCCCCCTCCCCGAGTTGCTGAGCACGGCCCGGCTTCGGGTGCGGGGCTCCGTGC
GGGGCGTGGCGCGGGGCTCGCCGTGCCGGGCGGGGGGTGGCGGCAGGTGGGGGTGCCGGGCGGGGCGGGG
CCGCCTCGGGCCGGGGAGGGCTCGGGGGAGGGGCGCGGCGGCCCCGGAGCGCCGGCGGCTGTCGAGGCGC
GGCGAGCCGCAGCCATTGCCTTTTATGGTAATCGTGCGAGAGGGCGCAGGGACTTCCTTTGTCCCAAATC
TGGCGGAGCCGAAATCTGGGAGGCGCCGCCGCACCCCCTCTAGCGGGCGCGGGCGAAGCGGTGCGGCGCC
GGCAGGAAGGAAATGGGCGGGGAGGGCCTTCGTGCGTCGCCGCGCCGCCGTCCCCTTCTCCATCTCCAGC
CTCGGGGCTGCCGCAGGGGGACGGCTGCCTTCGGGGGGGACGGGGCAGGGCGGGGTTCGGCTTCTGGCGT
GTGACCGGCGGCTCTAGAGCCTCTGCTAACCATGTTCATGCCTTCTTCTTTTTCCTACAGCTCCTGGGCA
ACGTGCTGGTTATTGTGCTGTCTCATCATTTTGGCAAAGAATTGATTAATTCGAGCGAACGCGTAGCCAA
AGGCAACAGGCGGCCGCACTCCTCAGGTGCAGGCTGCCTATCAGAAGGTGGTGGCTGGTGTGGCCAATGC
CCTGGCTCACAAATACCACTGAGATCTTTTTCCCTCTGCCAAAAATTATGGGGACATCATGAAGCCCCTT
GAGCATCTGACTTCTGGCTAATAAAGGAAATTTATTTTCATTGCAATAGTGTGTTGGAATTTTTTGTGTC
TCTCACTCGGAAGGACATATGGGAGGGCAAATCATTTAAAACATCAGAATGAGTATTTGGTTTAGAGTTT
GGCAACATATGCCATATGCTGGCTGCCATGAACAAAGGTGGCTATAAAGAGGTCATCAGTATATGAAACA
GCCCCCTGCTGTCCATTCCTTATTCCATAGAAAAGCCTTGACTTGAGGTTAGATTTTTTTTATATTTTGT
TTTGTGTTATTTTTTTCTTTAACATCCCTAAAATTTTCCTTACATGTTTTACTAGCCAGATTTTTCCTCC
TCTCCTGACTACTCCCAGTCATAGCTGTCCCTCTTCTCTTATGAAGATCCCTCGACCTGCAGCCCAAGCT
TGGCGTAATCATGGTCATAGCTGTTTCCTGTGTGAAATTGTTATCCGCTCACAATTCCACACAACATACG
AGCCGGAAGCATAAAGTGTAAAGCCTGGGGTGCCTAATGAGTGAGCTAACTCACATTAATTGCGTTGCGC
TCACTGCCCGCTTTCCAGTCGGGAAACCTGTCGTGCCAGCGGATCTTGAAGAAGCTGCAGGAGGTGTCAG
TCAGTCAGCTGGAGGGGAAGTGGTCCGGATCTTGAAGAAGCTGCAGGAGGTGTCAGTCAGTCAGCTGGAG
GGGAAGTGGTCCGGATCTTGAAGAAGCTGCAGGAGGTGTCAGTCAGTCAGCTGGAGGGGAAGTGGTCCGG
ATCTTGAAGAAGCTGCAGGAGGTGTCAGTCAGTCAGCTGGAGGGGAAGTGGTCCGGATCTTGAAGAAGCT
GCAGGAGGTGTCAGTCAGTCAGCTGGAGGGGAAGTGGTCCGGATCTTGAAGAAGCTGCAGGAGGTGTCAG
TCAGTCAGCTGGAGGGGAAGTGGTCCGGATCTTGAAGAAGCTGCAGGAGGTGTCAGTCAGTCAGCTGGAG
GGGAAGTGGTCCGGATCTTGAAGAAGCTGCAGGAGGTGTCAGTCAGTCAGCTGGAGGGGAAGTGGTCCGG
ATCCGCGAAATTAAGCGAAATTAACTCGAGAGATCCGCTGCATTAATGAATCGGCCAACGCGCGGGGAGA
GGCGGTTTGCGTATTGGGCGCTCTTCCGCTTCCTCGCTCACTGACTCGCTGCGCTCGGTCGTTCGGCTGC
GGCGAGCGGTATCAGCTCACTCAAAGGCGGTAATACGGTTATCCACAGAATCAGGGGATAACGCAGGAAA
GAACATGTGAGCAAAAGGCCAGCAAAAGGCCAGGAACCGTAAAAAGGCCGCGTTGCTGGCGTTTTTCCAT
AGGCTCCGCCCCCCTGACGAGCATCACAAAAATCGACGCTCAAGTCAGAGGTGGCGAAACCCGACAGGAC
TATAAAGATACCAGGCGTTTCCCCCTGGAAGCTCCCTCGTGCGCTCTCCTGTTCCGACCCTGCCGCTTAC
CGGATACCTGTCCGCCTTTCTCCCTTCGGGAAGCGTGGCGCTTTCTCAATGCTCACGCTGTAGGTATCTC
AGTTCGGTGTAGGTCGTTCGCTCCAAGCTGGGCTGTGTGCACGAACCCCCCGTTCAGCCCGACCGCTGCG
CCTTATCCGGTAACTATCGTCTTGAGTCCAACCCGGTAAGACACGACTTATCGCCACTGGCAGCAGCCAC
TGGTAACAGGATTAGCAGAGCGAGGTATGTAGGCGGTGCTACAGAGTTCTTGAAGTGGTGGCCTAACTAC
GGCTACACTAGAAGGACAGTATTTGGTATCTGCGCTCTGCTGAAGCCAGTTACCTTCGGAAAAAGAGTTG
GTAGCTCTTGATCCGGCAAACAAACCACCGCTGGTAGCGGTGGTTTTTTTGTTTGCAAGCAGCAGATTAC
GCGCAGAAAAAAAGGATCTCAAGAAGATCCTTTGATCTTTTCTACGGGGTCTGACGCTCAGTGGAACGAA
AACTCACGTTAAGGGATTTTGGTCATGAGATTATCAAAAAGGATCTTCACCTAGATCCTTTTAAATTAAA
AATGAAGTTTTAAATCAATCTAAAGTATATATGAGTAAACTTGGTCTGACAGTTACCAATGCTTAATCAG
TGAGGCACCTATCTCAGCGATCTGTCTATTTCGTTCATCCATAGTTGCCTGACTCCCCGTCGTGTAGATA
ACTACGATACGGGAGGGCTTACCATCTGGCCCCAGTGCTGCAATGATACCGCGAGACCCACGCTCACCGG
CTCCAGATTTATCAGCAATAAACCAGCCAGCCGGAAGGGCCGAGCGCAGAAGTGGTCCTGCAACTTTATC
CGCCTCCATCCAGTCTATTAATTGTTGCCGGGAAGCTAGAGTAAGTAGTTCGCCAGTTAATAGTTTGCGC
AACGTTGTTGCCATTGCTACAGGCATCGTGGTGTCACGCTCGTCGTTTGGTATGGCTTCATTCAGCTCCG
GTTCCCAACGATCAAGGCGAGTTACATGATCCCCCATGTTGTGCAAAAAAGCGGTTAGCTCCTTCGGTCC
TCCGATCGTTGTCAGAAGTAAGTTGGCCGCAGTGTTATCACTCATGGTTATGGCAGCACTGCATAATTCT
CTTACTGTCATGCCATCCGTAAGATGCTTTTCTGTGACTGGTGAGTACTCAACCAAGTCATTCTGAGAAT
AGTGTATGCGGCGACCGAGTTGCTCTTGCCCGGCGTCAATACGGGATAATACCGCGCCACATAGCAGAAC
TTTAAAAGTGCTCATCATTGGAAAACGTTCTTCGGGGCGAAAACTCTCAAGGATCTTACCGCTGTTGAGA
TCCAGTTCGATGTAACCCACTCGTGCACCCAACTGATCTTCAGCATCTTTTACTTTCACCAGCGTTTCTG
GGTGAGCAAAAACAGGAAGGCAAAATGCCGCAAAAAAGGGAATAAGGGCGACACGGAAATGTTGAATACT
CATACTCTTCCTTTTTCAATATTATTGAAGCATTTATCAGGGTTATTGTCTCATGAGCGGATACATATTT
GAATGTATTTAGAAAAATAAACAAATAGGGGTTCCGCGCACATTTCCCCGAAAAGTGCCACCTG
Features (pLannotate 1.2.2; 13 found; start..end, strand, type, name):
      4..383     +  enhancer       CMV enhancer: human cytomegalovirus immediate early enhancer
    386..661     +  promoter       chicken β-actin promoter: No description available
    662..1670    +  intron         chimeric intron: chimera between introns from chicken β-actin and rabbit β-globin
   1768..1839    +  CDS            HBB (fragment): HBB_PONPY - Experimental evidence at transcript level: Swiss-Prot protein existence level 2. Involved in oxygen transport from the lung to the various peripheral tissues. From Pongo pygmaeus (Bornean orangutan).
   1910..1965    +  polyA_signal   β-globin poly(A) signal: rabbit β-globin polyadenylation signal (Gil and Proudfoot, 1987)
   2348..2364    -  protein_bind   lac operator: The lac repressor binds to the lac operator to inhibit transcription in E. coli. This inhibition can be relieved by adding lactose or isopropyl-β-D-thiogalactopyranoside (IPTG). lac repressor encoded by lacI
   2372..2402    -  promoter       lac promoter: promoter for the E. coli lac operon
   2417..2438    -  protein_bind   CAP binding site: CAP binding activates transcription in the presence of cAMP. E. coli catabolite activator protein
   2451..2490    -  CDS            lacI (fragment): lac repressor; lacI; The lac repressor binds to the lac operator to inhibit transcription in E. coli. This inhibition can be relieved by adding lactose or isopropyl-β-D-thiogalactopyranoside (IPTG).
   2977..3031    -  CDS            lacI (fragment): lac repressor; lacI; The lac repressor binds to the lac operator to inhibit transcription in E. coli. This inhibition can be relieved by adding lactose or isopropyl-β-D-thiogalactopyranoside (IPTG).
   3214..3802    -  rep_origin     ori: high-copy-number ColE1/pMB1/pBR322/pUC origin of replication
   3973..4833    -  CDS            AmpR: β-lactamase; bla; confers resistance to ampicillin, carbenicillin, and related antibiotics
   4834..4938    -  promoter       AmpR promoter: bla
