>Addgene plasmid #68780 | pBW121-SS-311 | depositor full sequence | sequence record 127502 | pBW121-SS-311 sequence 4966 bps
GTCGACATTGATTATTGACTAGTTATTAATAGTAATCAATTACGGGGTCATTAGTTCATAGCCCATATAT
GGAGTTCCGCGTTACATAACTTACGGTAAATGGCCCGCCTGGCTGACCGCCCAACGACCCCCGCCCATTG
ACGTCAATAATGACGTATGTTCCCATAGTAACGCCAATAGGGACTTTCCATTGACGTCAATGGGTGGACT
ATTTACGGTAAACTGCCCACTTGGCAGTACATCAAGTGTATCATATGCCAAGTACGCCCCCTATTGACGT
CAATGACGGTAAATGGCCCGCCTGGCATTATGCCCAGTACATGACCTTATGGGACTTTCCTACTTGGCAG
TACATCTACGTATTAGTCATCGCTATTACCATGGGTCGAGGTGAGCCCCACGTTCTGCTTCACTCTCCCC
ATCTCCCCCCCCTCCCCACCCCCAATTTTGTATTTATTTATTTTTTAATTATTTTGTGCAGCGATGGGGG
CGGGGGGGGGGGGGGCGCGCGCCAGGCGGGGCGGGGCGGGGCGAGGGGCGGGGCGGGGCGAGGCGGAGAG
GTGCGGCGGCAGCCAATCAGAGCGGCGCGCTCCGAAAGTTTCCTTTTATGGCGAGGCGGCGGCGGCGGCG
GCCCTATAAAAAGCGAAGCGCGCGGCGGGCGGGAGTCGCTGCGTTGCCTTCGCCCCGTGCCCCGCTCCGC
GCCGCCTCGCGCCGCCCGCCCCGGCTCTGACTGACCGCGTTACTCCCACAGGTGAGCGGGCGGGACGGCC
CTTCTCCTCCGGGCTGTAATTAGCGCTTGGTTTAATGACGGCTCGTTTCTTTTCTGTGGCTGCGTGAAAG
CCTTAAAGGGCTCCGGGAGGGCCCTTTGTGCGGGGGGGAGCGGCTCGGGGGGTGCGTGCGTGTGTGTGTG
CGTGGGGAGCGCCGCGTGCGGCCCGCGCTGCCCGGCGGCTGTGAGCGCTGCGGGCGCGGCGCGGGGCTTT
GTGCGCTCCGCGTGTGCGCGAGGGGAGCGCGGCCGGGGGCGGTGCCCCGCGGTGCGGGGGGGCTGCGAGG
GGAACAAAGGCTGCGTGCGGGGTGTGTGCGTGGGGGGGTGAGCAGGGGGTGTGGGCGCGGCGGTCGGGCT
GTAACCCCCCCCTGCACCCCCCTCCCCGAGTTGCTGAGCACGGCCCGGCTTCGGGTGCGGGGCTCCGTGC
GGGGCGTGGCGCGGGGCTCGCCGTGCCGGGCGGGGGGTGGCGGCAGGTGGGGGTGCCGGGCGGGGCGGGG
CCGCCTCGGGCCGGGGAGGGCTCGGGGGAGGGGCGCGGCGGCCCCGGAGCGCCGGCGGCTGTCGAGGCGC
GGCGAGCCGCAGCCATTGCCTTTTATGGTAATCGTGCGAGAGGGCGCAGGGACTTCCTTTGTCCCAAATC
TGGCGGAGCCGAAATCTGGGAGGCGCCGCCGCACCCCCTCTAGCGGGCGCGGGCGAAGCGGTGCGGCGCC
GGCAGGAAGGAAATGGGCGGGGAGGGCCTTCGTGCGTCGCCGCGCCGCCGTCCCCTTCTCCATCTCCAGC
CTCGGGGCTGCCGCAGGGGGACGGCTGCCTTCGGGGGGGACGGGGCAGGGCGGGGTTCGGCTTCTGGCGT
GTGACCGGCGGCTCTAGAGCCTCTGCTAACCATGTTCATGCCTTCTTCTTTTTCCTACAGCTCCTGGGCA
ACGTGCTGGTTATTGTGCTGTCTCATCATTTTGGCAAAGAATTGATTAATTCGAGCGAACGCGTAGCCAA
AGGCAACAGGCGGCCGCACTCCTCAGGTGCAGGCTGCCTATCAGAAGGTGGTGGCTGGTGTGGCCAATGC
CCTGGCTCACAAATACCACTGAGATCTTTTTCCCTCTGCCAAAAATTATGGGGACATCATGAAGCCCCTT
GAGCATCTGACTTCTGGCTAATAAAGGAAATTTATTTTCATTGCAATAGTGTGTTGGAATTTTTTGTGTC
TCTCACTCGGAAGGACATATGGGAGGGCAAATCATTTAAAACATCAGAATGAGTATTTGGTTTAGAGTTT
GGCAACATATGCCCATATGCTGGCTGCCATGAACAAAGGTTGGCTATAAAGAGGTCATCAGTATATGAAA
CAGCCCCCTGCTGTCCATTCCTTATTCCATAGAAAAGCCTTGACTTGAGGTTAGATTTTTTTTATATTTT
GTTTTGTGTTATTTTTTTCTTTAACATCCCTAAAATTTTCCTTACATGTTTTACTAGCCAGATTTTTCCT
CCTCTCCTGACTACTCCCAGTCATAGCTGTCCCTCTTCTCTTATGGAGATCCCTCGACCTGCAGCCCAAG
CTTGGCGTAATCATGGTCATAGCTGTTTCCTGTGTGAAATTGTTATCCGCTCACAATTCCACACAACATA
CGAGCCGGAAGCATAAAGTGTAAAGCCTGGGGTGCCTAATGAGTGAGCTAACTCACATTAATTGCGTTGC
GCTCACTGCCCGCTTTCCAGTCGGGAAACCTGTCGTGCCAGCGGATCTTGAAGAAGCTGCAGGAGGTGTC
AGTCAGTCAGCTGGAGGGGAAGTGGTCCGGATCTTGAAGAAGCTGCAGGAGGTGTCAGTCAGTCAGCTGG
AGGGGAAGTGGTCCGGATCTTGAAGAAGCTGCAGGAGGTGTCAGTCAGTCAGCTGGAGGGGAAGTGGTCC
GGATCTTGAAGAAGCTGCAGGAGGTGTCAGTCAGTCAGCTGGAGGGGAAGTGGTCCGGATCTTGAAGAAG
CTGCAGGAGGTGTCAGTCAGTCAGCTGGAGGGGAAGTGGTCCGGATCTTGAAGAAGCTGCAGGAGGTGTC
AGTCAGTCAGCTGGAGGGGAAGTGGTCCGGATCTTGAAGAAGCTGCAGGAGGTGTCAGTCAGTCAGCTGG
AGGGGAAGTGGTCCGGATCTTGAAGAAGCTGCAGGAGGTGTCAGTCAGTCAGCTGGAGGGGAAGTGGTCC
GGATCCGCGAAATTAAGCGAAATTAACTCGAGAGATCCGCTGCATTAATGAATCGGCCAACGCGCGGGGA
GAGGCGGTTTGCGTATTGGGCGCTCTTCCGCTTCCTCGCTCACTGACTCGCTGCGCTCGGTCGTTCGGCT
GCGGCGAGCGGTATCAGCTCACTCAAAGGCGGTAATACGGTTATCCACAGAATCAGGGGATAACGCAGGA
AAGAACATGTGAGCAAAAGGCCAGCAAAAGGCCAGGAACCGTAAAAAGGCCGCGTTGCTGGCGTTTTTCC
ATAGGCTCCGCCCCCCTGACGAGCATCACAAAAATCGACGCTCAAGTCAGAGGTGGCGAAACCCGACAGG
ACTATAAAGATACCAGGCGTTTCCCCCTGGAAGCTCCCTCGTGCGCTCTCCTGTTCCGACCCTGCCGCTT
ACCGGATACCTGTCCGCCTTTCTCCCTTCGGGAAGCGTGGCGCTTTCTCAATGCTCACGCTGTAGGTATC
TCAGTTCGGTGTAGGTCGTTCGCTCCAAGCTGGGCTGTGTGCACGAACCCCCCGTTCAGCCCGACCGCTG
CGCCTTATCCGGTAACTATCGTCTTGAGTCCAACCCGGTAAGACACGACTTATCGCCACTGGCAGCAGCC
ACTGGTAACAGGATTAGCAGAGCGAGGTATGTAGGCGGTGCTACAGAGTTCTTGAAGTGGTGGCCTAACT
ACGGCTACACTAGAAGGACAGTATTTGGTATCTGCGCTCTGCTGAAGCCAGTTACCTTCGGAAAAAGAGT
TGGTAGCTCTTGATCCGGCAAACAAACCACCGCTGGTAGCGGTGGTTTTTTTGTTTGCAAGCAGCAGATT
ACGCGCAGAAAAAAAGGATCTCAAGAAGATCCTTTGATCTTTTCTACGGGGTCTGACGCTCAGTGGAACG
AAAACTCACGTTAAGGGATTTTGGTCATGAGATTATCAAAAAGGATCTTCACCTAGATCCTTTTAAATTA
AAAATGAAGTTTTAAATCAATCTAAAGTATATATGAGTAAACTTGGTCTGACAGTTACCAATGCTTAATC
AGTGAGGCACCTATCTCAGCGATCTGTCTATTTCGTTCATCCATAGTTGCCTGACTCCCCGTCGTGTAGA
TAACTACGATACGGGAGGGCTTACCATCTGGCCCCAGTGCTGCAATGATACCGCGAGACCCACGCTCACC
GGCTCCAGATTTATCAGCAATAAACCAGCCAGCCGGAAGGGCCGAGCGCAGAAGTGGTCCTGCAACTTTA
TCCGCCTCCATCCAGTCTATTAATTGTTGCCGGGAAGCTAGAGTAAGTAGTTCGCCAGTTAATAGTTTGC
GCAACGTTGTTGCCATTGCTACAGGCATCGTGGTGTCACGCTCGTCGTTTGGTATGGCTTCATTCAGCTC
CGGTTCCCAACGATCAAGGCGAGTTACATGATCCCCCATGTTGTGCAAAAAAGCGGTTAGCTCCTTCGGT
CCTCCGATCGTTGTCAGAAGTAAGTTGGCCGCAGTGTTATCACTCATGGTTATGGCAGCACTGCATAATT
CTCTTACTGTCATGCCATCCGTAAGATGCTTTTCTGTGACTGGTGAGTACTCAACCAAGTCATTCTGAGA
ATAGTGTATGCGGCGACCGAGTTGCTCTTGCCCGGCGTCAATACGGGATAATACCGCGCCACATAGCAGA
ACTTTAAAAGTGCTCATCATTGGAAAACGTTCTTCGGGGCGAAAACTCTCAAGGATCTTACCGCTGTTGA
GATCCAGTTCGATGTAACCCACTCGTGCACCCAACTGATCTTCAGCATCTTTTACTTTCACCAGCGTTTC
TGGGTGAGCAAAAACAGGAAGGCAAAATGCCGCAAAAAAGGGAATAAGGGCGACACGGAAATGTTGAATA
CTCATACTCTTCCTTTTTCAATATTATTGAAGCATTTATCAGGGTTATTGTCTCATGAGCGGATACATAT
TTGAATGTATTTAGAAAAATAAACAAATAGGGGTTCCGCGCACATTTCCCCGAAAAGTGCCACCTG
Features (pLannotate 1.2.2; 13 found; start..end, strand, type, name):
      4..383     +  enhancer       CMV enhancer: human cytomegalovirus immediate early enhancer
    386..661     +  promoter       chicken β-actin promoter: No description available
    662..1670    +  intron         chimeric intron: chimera between introns from chicken β-actin and rabbit β-globin
   1768..1839    +  CDS            HBB (fragment): HBB_PONPY - Experimental evidence at transcript level: Swiss-Prot protein existence level 2. Involved in oxygen transport from the lung to the various peripheral tissues. From Pongo pygmaeus (Bornean orangutan).
   1910..1965    +  polyA_signal   β-globin poly(A) signal: rabbit β-globin polyadenylation signal (Gil and Proudfoot, 1987)
   2350..2366    -  protein_bind   lac operator: The lac repressor binds to the lac operator to inhibit transcription in E. coli. This inhibition can be relieved by adding lactose or isopropyl-β-D-thiogalactopyranoside (IPTG). lac repressor encoded by lacI
   2374..2404    -  promoter       lac promoter: promoter for the E. coli lac operon
   2419..2440    -  protein_bind   CAP binding site: CAP binding activates transcription in the presence of cAMP. E. coli catabolite activator protein
   2453..2492    -  CDS            lacI (fragment): lac repressor; lacI; The lac repressor binds to the lac operator to inhibit transcription in E. coli. This inhibition can be relieved by adding lactose or isopropyl-β-D-thiogalactopyranoside (IPTG).
   2979..3033    -  CDS            lacI (fragment): lac repressor; lacI; The lac repressor binds to the lac operator to inhibit transcription in E. coli. This inhibition can be relieved by adding lactose or isopropyl-β-D-thiogalactopyranoside (IPTG).
   3216..3804    -  rep_origin     ori: high-copy-number ColE1/pMB1/pBR322/pUC origin of replication
   3975..4835    -  CDS            AmpR: β-lactamase; bla; confers resistance to ampicillin, carbenicillin, and related antibiotics
   4836..4940    -  promoter       AmpR promoter: bla
