[The description below was written by a language model from this plasmid's Addgene catalogue record and pLannotate feature annotations shown in this document.]
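Description:
pBW121-SS-311 is a roughly 5 kb plasmid built on the pBW121 backbone and catalogued as a mammalian expression vector. It is maintained in E. coli at high copy through a ColE1/pUC-type origin, with ampicillin selection provided by a β-lactamase gene under its own promoter. The annotated mammalian elements form a CAG-style cassette: the CMV immediate-early enhancer, the chicken β-actin promoter and a chimeric β-actin/β-globin intron, followed by a rabbit β-globin polyadenylation signal. No complete open reading frame is annotated between the intron and the poly(A) signal. The only call there is a short β-globin fragment, which is most likely part of the globin-derived 3′ region rather than a payload, so the expression cassette appears to be empty. Remnants of the lac promoter, operator, CAP site and small lacI fragments are also present as cloning-vector carryover.

The recorded insert is a 442 bp synthetic element named "8x 12gap Target 1", which the name suggests is eight copies of a designed target sequence with a 12-nucleotide gap. The purpose line adds that this version lacks the SV40 origin, and no SV40 ori is annotated. The array itself is not identified in the feature tables; an unannotated stretch of about the right size lies between the two lacI fragments, but the record does not confirm its position. Given the associated work on DNA sense-and-respond protein modules for mammalian cells, the plasmid probably supplies a target DNA sequence to be detected by engineered DNA-binding proteins, though the record does not spell this out. Two depositor full sequences are listed, differing by two nucleotides in length and carrying identical annotations.
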