Addgene plasmid #68780: pBW121-SS-311
Purpose: 8x Target 1 12gap minus SV40 Ori
Depositing lab: James Collins. Depositing organization: Massachusetts Institute of Technology. Publication: DNA sense-and-respond protein modules for mammalian cells. Slomovic S, Collins JJ. Nat Methods. 2015 Sep 21. doi: 10.1038/nmeth.3585. PubMed 26389572.
Backbone
  Vector backbone: pBW121
  Backbone size w/o insert (bp): 4522
  Total vector size (bp): 4964
  Vector type: Mammalian Expression
Growth in bacteria
  Bacterial resistance: Ampicillin, 100 μg/mL
  Growth temperature: 37°C
  Growth strain: DH5alpha
  Copy number: High Copy
Gene/Insert
  Gene/Insert name: 8x 12gap Target 1
  Species: Synthetic
  Insert size (bp): 442
Terms and licenses: Academic/Nonprofit Terms; Industry Terms: Not Available to Industry
How to cite: pBW121-SS-311 was a gift from James Collins (Addgene plasmid # 68780 ; http://n2t.net/addgene:68780 ; RRID:Addgene_68780)
