>Addgene plasmid #68780 | pBW121-SS-311 | addgene partial sequence | sequence record 125012 | pCAGGS5 5'-ggttcggcttctggcgtgtgacc-3'
TGTTCATGCCTTCTTCTTTTTCCTACAGCTCCTGGGCAACGTGCTGGTTATTGTGCTGTCTCATCATTTT
GGCAAAGAATTGATTAATTCGAGCGAACGCGTAGCCAAAGGCAACAGGCGGCCGCACTCCTCAGGTGCAG
GCTGCCTATCAGAAGGTGGTGGCTGGTGTGGCCAATGCCCTGGCTCACAAATACCACTGAGATCTTTTTC
CCTCTGCCAAAAATTATGGGGACATCATGAAGCCCCTTGAGCATCTGACTTCTGGCTAATAAAGGAAATT
TATTTTCATTGCAATAGTGTGTTGGAATTTTTTGTGTCTCTCACTCGGAAGGACATATGGGAGGGCAAAT
CATTTAAAACATCAGAATGAGTATTTGGTTTAGAGTTTGGCAACATATGCCCATATGCTGGCTGCCATGA
ACAAAGGTTGGCTATAAAGAGGTCATCAGTATATGAAACAGCCCCCTGCTGTCCATTCCTTATTCCATAG
AAAAGCCTTGACTTGAGGTTAGATTTTTTTTATATTTTGTTTTGTGTTATTTTTTTCTTTAACATCCCTA
AAATTTTCCTTACATGTTTTACTAGCCAGATTTTTCCTCCTCTCCTGACTACTCCCAGTCATAGCTGTCC
CTCTTCTCTTATGGAGATCC
