>Addgene plasmid #68780 | pBW121-SS-311 | addgene partial sequence | sequence record 127499 | L4440 5'-AGCGAGTCAGTGAGCGAG-3'
CCCGCGCGTTGGCCGATTCATTAATGCAGCGGATCTCTCGAGTTAATTTCGCTTAATTTCGCGGATCCGG
ACCACTTCCCCTCCAGCTGACTGACTGACACCTCCTGCAGCTTCTTCAAGATCCGGACCACTTCCCCTCC
AGCTGACTGACTGACACCTCCTGCAGCTTCTTCAAGATCCGGACCACTTCCCCTCCAGCTGACTGACTGA
CACCTCCTGCAGCTTCTTCAAGATCCGGACCACTTCCCCTCCAGCTGACTGACTGACACCTCCTGCAGCT
TCTTCAAGATCCGGACCACTTCCCCTCCAGCTGACTGACTGACACCTCCTGCAGCTTCTTCAAGATCCGG
ACCACTTCCCCTCCAGCTGACTGACTGACACCTCCTGCAGCTTCTTCAAGATCCGGACCACTTCCCCTCC
AGCTGACTGACTGACACCTCCTGCAGCTTCTTCAAGATCCGGACCACTTCCCCTCCAGCTGACTGACTGA
CACCTCCTGCAGCTTCTTCAAGATCCGCTGGCACGACAGGTTTCCCGACTGGAAAGCGGGCAGTGAGCGC
AACGCAATTAATGTGAGTTAGCTCACTCATTAGGCACCCCAGGCTTTACACTTTATGCTTCCGGCTCGTA
TGTTGTGTGGAATTGTGAGCGGATAACAATTTCACACAGGAAACAGCTATGACCATGATTACGCCAAGCT
TGGGCTGCAGGTCGAGGGATCTCCATAAGAGAAGAGGGACAGCTATGACTGGGAGTAGTCAGGAGAGGAG
GAAAAATCTGGCTAGTAAAACATGTAAGGAAAATTTTAGGGATGTTAAAGAAAAAAATAACACAAAACAA
AATATAAAAAAAATCTAACCTCAAGTCAAGGCTTTT
